Addgene plasmid #73877: P415 Ret2LD+δC2α
Purpose: Swapped helices
Depositing lab: Blanche Schwappach. Depositing organization: Universitaetsmedizin Goettingen. Publication: delta-COP contains a helix C-terminal to its longin domain key to COPI dynamics and function. Arakel EC, Richter KP, Clancy A, Schwappach B. Proc Natl Acad Sci U S A. 2016 Jun 21;113(25):6916-21. doi: 10.1073/pnas.1603544113. Epub 2016 Jun 13. PubMed 27298352.
Backbone
  Vector backbone: p415
  Vector type: Yeast Expression
  Selectable markers: LEU2
Growth in bacteria
  Bacterial resistance: Ampicillin, 100 μg/mL
  Growth temperature: 37°C
  Growth strain: DH5alpha
  Copy number: Unknown
Gene/Insert
  Gene/Insert name: Ret2LD+δC2α
  Species: B. taurus (bovine), S. cerevisiae (budding yeast)
  Promoter: Met25
  Tag / fusion protein: His (C terminal on insert)
  Cloning method: Restriction Enzyme; 5′ cloning site BamH1 (unknown if destroyed); 3′ cloning site Xho1 (unknown if destroyed)
  Sequencing primers: 5′ CTTTTTCTTGCTCTCTTGTCTTTTCATCTA
Terms and licenses: Academic/Nonprofit Terms; Industry Terms: Not Available to Industry
How to cite: P415 Ret2LD+δC2α was a gift from Blanche Schwappach (Addgene plasmid # 73877 ; http://n2t.net/addgene:73877 ; RRID:Addgene_73877)
