[The description below was written by a language model from this plasmid's Addgene catalogue record and pLannotate feature annotations shown in this document.]
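Description:
P415 Ret2LD+δC2α is a low-copy yeast expression plasmid built on the p415 centromeric shuttle backbone. In Saccharomyces cerevisiae it is maintained through a CEN6/ARS element, which keeps it at roughly chromosomal copy number, and it is selected by the LEU2 auxotrophic marker under its own promoter. In E. coli it replicates from a ColE1/pUC-type origin and is selected with ampicillin through the β-lactamase gene. The backbone also carries the usual pBluescript-derived remnants: an f1 origin, lac promoter/operator and lacZα fragments, and T3 and T7 promoters flanking the cloning region. Short annotated fragments of rop, bom, lacI, NFS1 and another yeast ORF appear to be backbone or marker-flanking residue rather than functional parts.

The expression cassette consists of the methionine-repressible MET25 (MET17) promoter, the insert cloned between BamHI and XhoI, a C-terminal His tag and the CYC1 terminator. This arrangement allows expression to be tuned by the methionine content of the medium. The insert is a chimera of yeast and bovine sequence. The feature table identifies a roughly 530 bp open reading frame matching part of yeast RET2, the δ-COP subunit of the COPI coatomer. The construct name suggests that this is the Ret2 longin domain joined to a helix (α) from the bovine δ-COP counterpart. However, the bovine segment is not annotated separately, and its exact boundaries are not given in the record. The stated purpose is "swapped helices", and the associated study concerns a helix C-terminal to the δ-COP longin domain. The plasmid therefore appears intended to test in yeast whether helices from the two species are interchangeable for COPI function, and the His tag could serve for detection or purification of the protein.
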