Features (pLannotate 1.2.2; 25 found; start..end, strand, type, name):
     74..124     -  misc_feature   bom (fragment): basis of mobility region from pBR322
    226..261     -  CDS            rop (fragment): Rop protein, which maintains plasmids at low copy number; rop
    330..833     -  misc_feature   CEN/ARS: S. cerevisiae CEN6 centromere fused to an autonomously replicating sequence
    870..974     +  promoter       AmpR promoter: bla
    975..1835    +  CDS            AmpR: β-lactamase; bla; confers resistance to ampicillin, carbenicillin, and related antibiotics
   2006..2594    +  rep_origin     ori: high-copy-number ColE1/pMB1/pBR322/pUC origin of replication
   2777..2869    +  CDS            lacI (fragment): lac repressor; lacI; The lac repressor binds to the lac operator to inhibit transcription in E. coli. This inhibition can be relieved by adding lactose or isopropyl-β-D-thiogalactopyranoside (IPTG).
   2882..2903    +  protein_bind   CAP binding site: CAP binding activates transcription in the presence of cAMP. E. coli catabolite activator protein
   2918..2948    +  promoter       lac promoter: promoter for the E. coli lac operon
   2956..2972    +  protein_bind   lac operator: The lac repressor binds to the lac operator to inhibit transcription in E. coli. This inhibition can be relieved by adding lactose or isopropyl-β-D-thiogalactopyranoside (IPTG). lac repressor encoded by lacI
   3017..3035    +  promoter       T3 promoter: promoter for bacteriophage T3 RNA polymerase
   3086..3435    +  promoter       MET17 promoter: S. cerevisiae MET17; expression is repressed by methionine; MET15; MET25
   3435..3453    +  misc_feature   MCS (fragment): pBluescript multiple cloning site
   3454..3987    +  CDS            RET2 (fragment): COPD_YEAST - Experimental evidence at protein level: Swiss-Prot protein existence level 1. The coatomer is a cytosolic protein complex that binds to dilysine motifs and reversibly associates with Golgi non-clathrin- coated vesicles, which further mediate biosynthetic protein transport from the ER, via the Golgi up to the trans Golgi network. Coatomer complex is required for budding from Golgi membranes, and is essential for the retrograde Golgi-to-ER transport of dilysine-tagged proteins (By similarity). From Saccharomyces cerevisiae (strain ATCC 204508 / S288c) (Baker's yeast).
   3991..4008    +  CDS            7xHis (fragment): 6xHis affinity tag
   4014..4053    +  misc_feature   MCS (fragment): pBluescript multiple cloning site
   4054..4301    +  terminator     CYC1 terminator: S. cerevisiae CYC1; transcription terminator for CYC1
   4320..4338    -  promoter       T7 promoter: promoter for bacteriophage T7 RNA polymerase
   4346..4501    +  CDS            lacZα (fragment): LacZα fragment of β-galactosidase; lacZ fragment
   4505..4933    +  rep_origin     f1 ori (sequence partly withheld): f1 bacteriophage origin of replication; arrow indicates direction of (+) strand synthesis
   4961..5013    -  misc_feature   bom (fragment): basis of mobility region from pBR322
   5044..5121    +  CDS            YO192_YEAST (fragment): Experimental evidence at protein level: Swiss-Prot protein existence level 1. From Saccharomyces cerevisiae (strain ATCC 204508 / S288c) (Baker's yeast).
   5261..5668    +  promoter       LEU2 promoter: S. cerevisiae LEU2
   5669..6763    +  CDS            LEU2: 3-isopropylmalate dehydrogenase, required for leucine biosynthesis; S. cerevisiae LEU2; yeast auxotrophic marker
   7125..75      -  CDS            NFS1 (fragment) (across the origin): NFS1_YEAST - Also known as SPL1 From Saccharomyces cerevisiae (strain ATCC 204508 / S288c) (Baker's yeast).
>Addgene plasmid #73877 | P415 Ret2LD+δC2α | addgene full sequence | sequence record 200166 | Addgene NGS Result
AACCATTTCCCATAATGGTGAAAGTTCCCTCAAGAATTTTACTCTGTCAGAAACGGCCTTAACGACGTAG
TCGATATGGTGCACTCTCAGTACAATCTGCTCTGATGCCGCATAGTTAAGCCAGCCCCGACACCCGCCAA
CACCCGCTGACGCGCCCTGACGGGCTTGTCTGCTCCCGGCATCCGCTTACAGACAAGCTGTGACCGTCTC
CGGGAGCTGCATGTGTCAGAGGTTTTCACCGTCATCACCGAAACGCGCGAGACGAAAGGGCCTCGTGATA
CGCCTATTTTTATAGGTTAATGTCATGATAATAATGGTTTCTTAGGACGGATCGCTTGCCTGTAACTTAC
ACGCGCCTCGTATCTTTTAATGATGGAATAATTTGGGAATTTACTCTGTGTTTATTTATTTTTATGTTTT
GTATTTGGATTTTAGAAAGTAAATAAAGAAGGTAGAAGAGTTACGGAATGAAGAAAAAAAAATAAACAAA
GGTTTAAAAAATTTCAACAAAAAGCGTACTTTACATATATATTTATTAGACAAGAAAAGCAGATTAAATA
GATATACATTCGATTAACGATAAGTAAAATGTAAAATCACAGGATTTTCGTGTGTGGTCTTCTACACAGA
CAAGATGAAACAATTCGGCATTAATACCTGAGAGCAGGAAGAGCAAGATAAAAGGTAGTATTTGTTGGCG
ATCCCCCTAGAGTCTTTTACATCTTCGGAAAACAAAAACTATTTTTTCTTTAATTTCTTTTTTTACTTTC
TATTTTTAATTTATATATTTATATTAAAAAATTTAAATTATAATTATTTTTATAGCACGTGATGAAAAGG
ACCCAGGTGGCACTTTTCGGGGAAATGTGCGCGGAACCCCTATTTGTTTATTTTTCTAAATACATTCAAA
TATGTATCCGCTCATGAGACAATAACCCTGATAAATGCTTCAATAATATTGAAAAAGGAAGAGTATGAGT
ATTCAACATTTCCGTGTCGCCCTTATTCCCTTTTTTGCGGCATTTTGCCTTCCTGTTTTTGCTCACCCAG
AAACGCTGGTGAAAGTAAAAGATGCTGAAGATCAGTTGGGTGCACGAGTGGGTTACATCGAACTGGATCT
CAACAGCGGTAAGATCCTTGAGAGTTTTCGCCCCGAAGAACGTTTTCCAATGATGAGCACTTTTAAAGTT
CTGCTATGTGGCGCGGTATTATCCCGTATTGACGCCGGGCAAGAGCAACTCGGTCGCCGCATACACTATT
CTCAGAATGACTTGGTTGAGTACTCACCAGTCACAGAAAAGCATCTTACGGATGGCATGACAGTAAGAGA
ATTATGCAGTGCTGCCATAACCATGAGTGATAACACTGCGGCCAACTTACTTCTGACAACGATCGGAGGA
CCGAAGGAGCTAACCGCTTTTTTGCACAACATGGGGGATCATGTAACTCGCCTTGATCGTTGGGAACCGG
AGCTGAATGAAGCCATACCAAACGACGAGCGTGACACCACGATGCCTGTAGCAATGGCAACAACGTTGCG
CAAACTATTAACTGGCGAACTACTTACTCTAGCTTCCCGGCAACAATTAATAGACTGGATGGAGGCGGAT
AAAGTTGCAGGACCACTTCTGCGCTCGGCCCTTCCGGCTGGCTGGTTTATTGCTGATAAATCTGGAGCCG
GTGAGCGTGGGTCTCGCGGTATCATTGCAGCACTGGGGCCAGATGGTAAGCCCTCCCGTATCGTAGTTAT
CTACACGACGGGGAGTCAGGCAACTATGGATGAACGAAATAGACAGATCGCTGAGATAGGTGCCTCACTG
ATTAAGCATTGGTAACTGTCAGACCAAGTTTACTCATATATACTTTAGATTGATTTAAAACTTCATTTTT
AATTTAAAAGGATCTAGGTGAAGATCCTTTTTGATAATCTCATGACCAAAATCCCTTAACGTGAGTTTTC
GTTCCACTGAGCGTCAGACCCCGTAGAAAAGATCAAAGGATCTTCTTGAGATCCTTTTTTTCTGCGCGTA
ATCTGCTGCTTGCAAACAAAAAAACCACCGCTACCAGCGGTGGTTTGTTTGCCGGATCAAGAGCTACCAA
CTCTTTTTCCGAAGGTAACTGGCTTCAGCAGAGCGCAGATACCAAATACTGTTCTTCTAGTGTAGCCGTA
GTTAGGCCACCACTTCAAGAACTCTGTAGCACCGCCTACATACCTCGCTCTGCTAATCCTGTTACCAGTG
GCTGCTGCCAGTGGCGATAAGTCGTGTCTTACCGGGTTGGACTCAAGACGATAGTTACCGGATAAGGCGC
AGCGGTCGGGCTGAACGGGGGGTTCGTGCACACAGCCCAGCTTGGAGCGAACGACCTACACCGAACTGAG
ATACCTACAGCGTGAGCTATGAGAAAGCGCCACGCTTCCCGAAGGGAGAAAGGCGGACAGGTATCCGGTA
AGCGGCAGGGTCGGAACAGGAGAGCGCACGAGGGAGCTTCCAGGGGGAAACGCCTGGTATCTTTATAGTC
CTGTCGGGTTTCGCCACCTCTGACTTGAGCGTCGATTTTTGTGATGCTCGTCAGGGGGGCGGAGCCTATG
GAAAAACGCCAGCAACGCGGCCTTTTTACGGTTCCTGGCCTTTTGCTGGCCTTTTGCTCACATGTTCTTT
CCTGCGTTATCCCCTGATTCTGTGGATAACCGTATTACCGCCTTTGAGTGAGCTGATACCGCTCGCCGCA
GCCGAACGACCGAGCGCAGCGAGTCAGTGAGCGAGGAAGCGGAAGAGCGCCCAATACGCAAACCGCCTCT
CCCCGCGCGTTGGCCGATTCATTAATGCAGCTGGCACGACAGGTTTCCCGACTGGAAAGCGGGCAGTGAG
CGCAACGCAATTAATGTGAGTTAGCTCACTCATTAGGCACCCCAGGCTTTACACTTTATGCTTCCGGCTC
GTATGTTGTGTGGAATTGTGAGCGGATAACAATTTCACACAGGAAACAGCTATGACCATGATTACGCCAA
GCGCGCAATTAACCCTCACTAAAGGGAACAAAAGCTGGAGCTCCGGATGCAAGGGTTCGAATCCCTTAGC
TCTCATTATTTTTTGCTTTTTCTCTTGAGGTCACATGATCGCAAAATGGCAAATGGCACGTGAAGCTGTC
GATATTGGGGAACTGTGGTGGTTGGCAAATGACTAATTAAGTTAGTCAAGGCGCCATCCTCATGAAAACT
GTGTAACATAATAACCGAAGTGTCGAAAAGGTGGCACCTTGTCCAATTGAACACGCTCGATGAAAAAAAT
AAGATATATATAAGGTTAAGTAAAGCGTCTGTTAGAAAGGAAGTTTTTCCTTTTTCTTGCTCTCTTGTCT
TTTCATCTACTATTTCCTTCGTGTAATACAGGGTCGTCAGATACATAGATACAATTCTATTACCCCCATC
CATACTCTAGAACTAGTGGATCCATGGTGGTTTTGGCTGCTTCTATCACTACGCGTCAGGGGAAACCTCT
CTTGTCCAGGCAATTCAAAGATCTGTCCAAGGATCGAGTCCTAGAGTTGCTGTCCAATTTCCAGAACCTA
GTCTCCGAGATCTCGTCAGACCACACATTTGTCGAGGACAAGCACGTCCGCTACGTGTATAGGCCCTTTG
ATAACTACTACATTATTCTTATCACAAACCGCCAGTCCAATATTATCAAGGATTTGGCCACATTAAATCT
GTTTTCACAGACGATCAACTCCTACTTGTCTAGTTTCCAAGACCAAGAGATTTTTCACAATGCCTTTGAG
ATCTTGTCCTCGTTCGACGAAATCGTGTCAATGGGCGGGTACCGGGAGAATGTTAACCTGGCACAGATCA
GAACCTTCACAGAAATGGATTCCCATGAGGAGAAGGTGTTCAGAGCAGTCAGAGAGACTCAAGAGCGTGA
AGCCAAGGCTGAGATGCGGCGTAAAGCAAAAGAATTACAGCAGGCCCGAAGAGATGCAGAGAGACAGGGC
CATCACCATCACCATCACTGACCGGAATTCGATATCAAGCTTATCGATACCGTCGACCTCGAGTCATGTA
ATTAGTTATGTCACGCTTACATTCACGCCCTCCCCCCACATCCGCTCTAACCGAAAAGGAAGGAGTTAGA
CAACCTGAAGTCTAGGTCCCTATTTATTTTTTTATAGTTATGTTAGTATTAAGAACGTTATTTATATTTC
AAATTTTTCTTTTTTTTCTGTACAGACGCGTGTACGCATGTAACATTATACTGAAAACCTTGCTTGAGAA
GGTTTTGGGACGCTCGAAGGCTTTAATTTGCGGCCGGTACCCAATTCGCCCTATAGTGAGTCGTATTACG
CGCGCTCACTGGCCGTCGTTTTACAACGTCGTGACTGGGAAAACCCTGGCGTTACCCAACTTAATCGCCT
TGCAGCACATCCCCCTTTCGCCAGCTGGCGTAATAGCGAAGAGGCCCGCACCGATCGCCCTTCCCAACAG
TTGCGCAGCCTGAATGGCGAATGG
[124 nt withheld, positions 4505-4628]
C
[91 nt withheld, positions 4630-4720]
A
[49 nt withheld, positions 4722-4770]
CCTTTGACGTTGGAGTCCACGTTCTTT
[37 nt withheld, positions 4798-4834]
ACCCTATCTCGGTCTATTCTTTTGATTTATAAGGGATTTTGCCGATTTCGGCCTATTGGTTAAAAAATGA
GCTGATTTAACAAAAATTTAACGCGAATTTTAACAAAATATTAACGCTTACAATTTCCTGATGCGGTATT
TTCTCCTTACGCATCTGTGCGGTATTTCACACCGCATATCGACCGGTCGAGGAGAACTTCTAGTATATCT
ACATACCTAATATTATTGCCTTATTAAAAATGGAATCCCAACAATTACATCAAAATCCACATTCTCTTCA
AAATCAATTGTCCTGTACTTCCTTGTTCATGTGTGTTCAAAAACGTTATATTTATAGGATAATTATACTC
TATTTCTCAACAAGTAATTGGTTGTTTGGCCGAGCGGTCTAAGGCGCCTGATTCAAGAAATATCTTGACC
GCAGTTAACTGTGGGAATACTCAGGTATCGTAAGATGCAAGAGTTCGAATCTCTTAGCAACCATTATTTT
TTTCCTCAACATAACGAGAACACACAGGGGCGCTATCGCACAGAATCAAATTCGATGACTGGAAATTTTT
TGTTAATTTCAGAGGTCGCCTGACGCATATACCTTTTTCAACTGAAAAATTGGGAGAAAAAGGAAAGGTG
AGAGCGCCGGAACCGGCTTTTCATATAGAATAGAGAAGCGTTCATGACTAAATGCTTGCATCACAATACT
TGAAGTTGACAATATTATTTAAGGACCTATTGTTTTTTCCAATAGGTGGTTAGCAATCGTCTTACTTTCT
AACTTTTCTTACCTTTTACATTTCAGCAATATATATATATATATTTCAAGGATATACCATTCTAATGTCT
GCCCCTAAGAAGATCGTCGTTTTGCCAGGTGACCACGTTGGTCAAGAAATCACAGCCGAAGCCATTAAGG
TTCTTAAAGCTATTTCTGATGTTCGTTCCAATGTCAAGTTCGATTTCGAAAATCATTTAATTGGTGGTGC
TGCTATCGATGCTACAGGTGTTCCACTTCCAGATGAGGCGCTGGAAGCCTCCAAGAAGGCTGATGCCGTT
TTGTTAGGTGCTGTGGGTGGTCCTAAATGGGGTACCGGTAGTGTTAGACCTGAACAAGGTTTACTAAAAA
TCCGTAAAGAACTTCAATTGTACGCCAACTTAAGACCATGTAACTTTGCATCCGACTCTCTTTTAGACTT
ATCTCCAATCAAGCCACAATTTGCTAAAGGTACTGACTTCGTTGTTGTCAGAGAATTAGTGGGAGGTATT
TACTTTGGTAAGAGAAAGGAAGACGATGGTGATGGTGTCGCTTGGGATAGTGAACAATACACCGTTCCAG
AAGTGCAAAGAATCACAAGAATGGCCGCTTTCATGGCCCTACAACATGAGCCACCATTGCCTATTTGGTC
CTTGGATAAAGCTAATGTTTTGGCCTCTTCAAGATTATGGAGAAAAACTGTGGAGGAAACCATCAAGAAC
GAATTCCCTACATTGAAGGTTCAACATCAATTGATTGATTCTGCCGCCATGATCCTAGTTAAGAACCCAA
CCCACCTAAATGGTATTATAATCACCAGCAACATGTTTGGTGATATCATCTCCGATGAAGCCTCCGTTAT
CCCAGGTTCCTTGGGTTTGTTGCCATCTGCGTCCTTGGCCTCTTTGCCAGACAAGAACACCGCATTTGGT
TTGTACGAACCATGCCACGGTTCTGCTCCAGATTTGCCAAAGAATAAGGTCAACCCTATCGCCACTATCT
TGTCTGCTGCAATGATGTTGAAATTGTCATTGAACTTGCCTGAAGAAGGTAAGGCCATTGAAGATGCAGT
TAAAAAGGTTTTGGATGCAGGTATCAGAACTGGTGATTTAGGTGGTTCCAACAGTACCACCGAAGTCGGT
GATGCTGTCGCCGAAGAAGTTAAGAAAATCCTTGCTTAAAAAGATTCTCTTTTTTTATGATATTTGTACA
TAAACTTTATAAATGAAATTCATAATAGAAACGACACGAAATTACAAAATGGAATATGTTCATAGGGTAG
ACGAAACTATATACGCAATCTACATACATTTATCAAGAAGGAGAAAAAGGAGGATGTAAAGGAATACAGG
TAAGCAAATTGATACTAATGGCTCAACGTGATAAGGAAAAAGAATTGCACTTTAACATTAATATTGACAA
GGAGGAGGGCACCACACAAAAAGTTAGGTGTAACAGAAAATCATGAAACTATGATTCCTAATTTATATAT
TGGAGGATTTTCTCTAAAAAAAAAAAAATACAACAAATAAAAAACACTCAATGACCTGACCATTTGATGG
AGTTTAAGTCAATACCTTCTTG
